Addgene plasmid #13031: pcDNA3-EGFP
Purpose: Mammalian expression vector for cloning your gene fused to EGFP
Depositing lab: Doug Golenbock. Depositing organization: University of Massachusetts, Worcester.
Backbone
  Vector backbone: pcDNA3
  Backbone size w/o insert (bp): 5446
  Vector type: Mammalian Expression
  Selectable markers: Neomycin (select with G418)
Growth in bacteria
  Bacterial resistance: Ampicillin, 100 μg/mL
  Growth temperature: 37°C
  Growth strain: DH5alpha
  Copy number: High Copy
Gene/Insert
  Gene/Insert name: Enhanced Green Fluorescent Protein (alt names: EGFP; GFP)
  Insert size (bp): 700
  Cloning method: Restriction Enzyme; 5′ cloning site XhoI (not destroyed); 3′ cloning site XbaI (not destroyed)
  Sequencing primers: 5′ T7; 3′ GTCTTGTAGTTGCCGTCGTC
Resource information
  A portion of this plasmid was derived from a plasmid made by: EGFP from discontinued clonetech vector.
Terms and licenses: Academic/Nonprofit Terms; Industry Terms: Not Available to Industry
Depositor comments: The primer for sequencing out the 5' end of the GFP based constructs (GFP/EGFP, CFP, YFP) is 5'- GTCTTGTAGTTGCCGTCGTC -3'
How to cite: pcDNA3-EGFP was a gift from Doug Golenbock (Addgene plasmid # 13031 ; http://n2t.net/addgene:13031 ; RRID:Addgene_13031)
