[The description below was written by a language model from this plasmid's Addgene catalogue record and pLannotate feature annotations shown in this document.]
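Description:
pcDNA3-EGFP is a mammalian expression plasmid built on the pcDNA3 backbone, intended as a recipient vector for cloning a gene of interest as a fusion to enhanced green fluorescent protein. It is maintained in E. coli through a high-copy ColE1/pUC-type origin and an ampicillin resistance gene (β-lactamase with its own promoter). An f1 origin is also present, which can support single-stranded DNA production. For selection in mammalian cells, an SV40 enhancer/early promoter drives the neomycin phosphotransferase gene, followed by an SV40 polyadenylation signal, so that stably transfected cells can be selected with G418.

The expression cassette consists of the human cytomegalovirus immediate early enhancer and promoter, a T7 promoter, the mammalian codon-optimised EGFP coding sequence, a reverse-oriented SP6 promoter and the bovine growth hormone polyadenylation signal. EGFP, derived from a discontinued commercial vector, was inserted between XhoI and XbaI sites, both of which are retained. The roughly 100 bp of polylinker between the T7 promoter and EGFP suggests that a gene cloned there in frame would carry EGFP at its C-terminus, although the record does not state the fusion orientation explicitly. The flanking phage promoters serve as sequencing primer sites and can support in vitro transcription. As supplied, the plasmid should also express EGFP alone from the CMV promoter, which makes it usable as a fluorescent transfection control.

Several short annotations in the automated feature table (a truncated HIV-1 LTR fragment, ble and lacI fragments, lac promoter and operator elements, and a bom fragment) are probably backbone remnants or partial sequence matches rather than functional parts. The sequenced record is 6,159 nt, consistent with the stated backbone plus an insert of about 700 bp.
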