Features (pLannotate 1.2.2; 21 found; start..end, strand, type, name):
      1..380     +  enhancer       CMV enhancer: human cytomegalovirus immediate early enhancer
    381..584     +  promoter       CMV promoter: human cytomegalovirus (CMV) immediate early promoter
    580..613     +  LTR            5' LTR (truncated) (fragment): truncated 5' long terminal repeat (LTR) from HIV-1
    629..647     +  promoter       T7 promoter: promoter for bacteriophage T7 RNA polymerase
    743..1462    +  CDS            EGFP: the original enhanced GFP (Yang et al., 1996) mammalian codon-optimized
   1478..1496    -  promoter       SP6 promoter: promoter for bacteriophage SP6 RNA polymerase
   1522..1746    +  polyA_signal   bGH poly(A) signal: bovine growth hormone polyadenylation signal
   1750..1771    +  promoter       SV40 promoter (fragment): SV40 enhancer and early promoter
   1792..2220    +  rep_origin     f1 ori (sequence partly withheld): f1 bacteriophage origin of replication; arrow indicates direction of (+) strand synthesis
   2234..2563    +  promoter       SV40 promoter: SV40 enhancer and early promoter
   2630..3421    +  CDS            neo: KKA2_KLEPN - Also known as kan, nptII. Experimental evidence at protein level: Swiss-Prot protein existence level 1. Resistance to kanamycin, neomycin, paromomycin, ribostamycin, butirosin and gentamicin B. From Klebsiella pneumoniae.
   3445..3603    +  CDS            ble (fragment): BLE_KLEPN - Experimental evidence at protein level: Swiss-Prot protein existence level 1. Binding protein with a strong affinity to the bleomycin family of antibiotics. Binds to CL990; an antimitotic-antibiotic compound. From Klebsiella pneumoniae.
   3598..3719    +  polyA_signal   SV40 poly(A) signal: SV40 polyadenylation signal
   3792..3808    -  protein_bind   lac operator: The lac repressor binds to the lac operator to inhibit transcription in E. coli. This inhibition can be relieved by adding lactose or isopropyl-β-D-thiogalactopyranoside (IPTG). lac repressor encoded by lacI
   3816..3846    -  promoter       lac promoter: promoter for the E. coli lac operon
   3861..3882    -  protein_bind   CAP binding site: CAP binding activates transcription in the presence of cAMP. E. coli catabolite activator protein
   3895..3987    -  CDS            lacI (fragment): lac repressor; lacI; The lac repressor binds to the lac operator to inhibit transcription in E. coli. This inhibition can be relieved by adding lactose or isopropyl-β-D-thiogalactopyranoside (IPTG).
   4170..4758    -  rep_origin     ori: high-copy-number ColE1/pMB1/pBR322/pUC origin of replication
   4929..5789    -  CDS            AmpR: β-lactamase; bla; confers resistance to ampicillin, carbenicillin, and related antibiotics
   5790..5894    -  promoter       AmpR promoter: bla
   5953..6005    -  misc_feature   bom (fragment): basis of mobility region from pBR322
>Addgene plasmid #13031 | pcDNA3-EGFP | addgene full sequence | sequence record 305137 | Addgene NGS Result
GACATTGATTATTGACTAGTTATTAATAGTAATCAATTACGGGGTCATTAGTTCATAGCCCATATATGGA
GTTCCGCGTTACATAACTTACGGTAAATGGCCCGCCTGGCTGACCGCCCAACGACCCCCGCCCATTGACG
TCAATAATGACGTATGTTCCCATAGTAACGCCAATAGGGACTTTCCATTGACGTCAATGGGTGGAGTATT
TACGGTAAACTGCCCACTTGGCAGTACATCAAGTGTATCATATGCCAAGTACGCCCCCTATTGACGTCAA
TGACGGTAAATGGCCCGCCTGGCATTATGCCCAGTACATGACCTTATGGGACTTTCCTACTTGGCAGTAC
ATCTACGTATTAGTCATCGCTATTACCATGGTGATGCGGTTTTGGCAGTACATCAATGGGCGTGGATAGC
GGTTTGACTCACGGGGATTTCCAAGTCTCCACCCCATTGACGTCAATGGGAGTTTGTTTTGGCACCAAAA
TCAACGGGACTTTCCAAAATGTCGTAACAACTCCGCCCCATTGACGCAAATGGGCGGTAGGCGTGTACGG
TGGGAGGTCTATATAAGCAGAGCTCTCTGGCTAACTAGAGAACCCACTGCTTACTGGCTTATCGAAATTA
ATACGACTCACTATAGGGAGACCCAAGCTTGGTACCGAGCTCGGATCCACTAGTAACGGCCGCCAGTGTG
CTGGAATTCTGCAGATATCCATCACACTGGCGGCCGCTCGAGATGGTGAGCAAGGGCGAGGAGCTGTTCA
CCGGGGTGGTGCCCATCCTGGTCGAGCTGGACGGCGACGTAAACGGCCACAAGTTCAGCGTGTCCGGCGA
GGGCGAGGGCGATGCCACCTACGGCAAGCTGACCCTGAAGTTCATCTGCACCACCGGCAAGCTGCCCGTG
CCCTGGCCCACCCTCGTGACCACCCTGACCTACGGCGTGCAGTGCTTCAGCCGCTACCCCGACCACATGA
AGCAGCACGACTTCTTCAAGTCCGCCATGCCCGAAGGCTACGTCCAGGAGCGCACCATCTTCTTCAAGGA
CGACGGCAACTACAAGACCCGCGCCGAGGTGAAGTTCGAGGGCGACACCCTGGTGAACCGCATCGAGCTG
AAGGGCATCGACTTCAAGGAGGACGGCAACATCCTGGGGCACAAGCTGGAGTACAACTACAACAGCCACA
ACGTCTATATCATGGCCGACAAGCAGAAGAACGGCATCAAGGTGAACTTCAAGATCCGCCACAACATCGA
GGACGGCAGCGTGCAGCTCGCCGACCACTACCAGCAGAACACCCCCATCGGCGACGGCCCCGTGCTGCTG
CCCGACAACCACTACCTGAGCACCCAGTCCGCCCTGAGCAAAGACCCCAACGAGAAGCGCGATCACATGG
TCCTGCTGGAGTTCGTGACCGCCGCCGGGATCACTCTCGGCATGGACGAGCTGTACAAGTAATCTAGAGG
GCCCTATTCTATAGTGTCACCTAAATGCTAGAGCTCGCTGATCAGCCTCGACTGTGCCTTCTAGTTGCCA
GCCATCTGTTGTTTGCCCCTCCCCCGTGCCTTCCTTGACCCTGGAAGGTGCCACTCCCACTGTCCTTTCC
TAATAAAATGAGGAAATTGCATCGCATTGTCTGAGTAGGTGTCATTCTATTCTGGGGGGTGGGGTGGGGC
AGGACAGCAAGGGGGAGGATTGGGAAGACAATAGCAGGCATGCTGGGGATGCGGTGGGCTCTATGGCTTC
TGAGGCGGAAAGAACCAGCTGGGGCTCTAGGGGGTATCCCC
[124 nt withheld, positions 1792-1915]
C
[91 nt withheld, positions 1917-2007]
A
[49 nt withheld, positions 2009-2057]
CCTTTGACGTTGGAGTCCACGTTCTTT
[37 nt withheld, positions 2085-2121]
ACCCTATCTCGGTCTATTCTTTTGATTTATAAGGGATTTTGCCGATTTCGGCCTATTGGTTAAAAAATGA
GCTGATTTAACAAAAATTTAACGCGAATTAATTCTGTGGAATGTGTGTCAGTTAGGGTGTGGAAAGTCCC
CAGGCTCCCCAGCAGGCAGAAGTATGCAAAGCATGCATCTCAATTAGTCAGCAACCAGGTGTGGAAAGTC
CCCAGGCTCCCCAGCAGGCAGAAGTATGCAAAGCATGCATCTCAATTAGTCAGCAACCATAGTCCCGCCC
CTAACTCCGCCCATCCCGCCCCTAACTCCGCCCAGTTCCGCCCATTCTCCGCCCCATGGCTGACTAATTT
TTTTTATTTATGCAGAGGCCGAGGCCGCCTCTGCCTCTGAGCTATTCCAGAAGTAGTGAGGAGGCTTTTT
TGGAGGCCTAGGCTTTTGCAAAAAGCTCCCGGGAGCTTGTATATCCATTTTCGGATCTGATCAAGAGACA
GGATGAGGATCGTTTCGCATGATTGAACAAGATGGATTGCACGCAGGTTCTCCGGCCGCTTGGGTGGAGA
GGCTATTCGGCTATGACTGGGCACAACAGACAATCGGCTGCTCTGATGCCGCCGTGTTCCGGCTGTCAGC
GCAGGGGCGCCCGGTTCTTTTTGTCAAGACCGACCTGTCCGGTGCCCTGAATGAACTGCAGGACGAGGCA
GCGCGGCTATCGTGGCTGGCCACGACGGGCGTTCCTTGCGCAGCTGTGCTCGACGTTGTCACTGAAGCGG
GAAGGGACTGGCTGCTATTGGGCGAAGTGCCGGGGCAGGATCTCCTGTCATCTCACCTTGCTCCTGCCGA
GAAAGTATCCATCATGGCTGATGCAATGCGGCGGCTGCATACGCTTGATCCGGCTACCTGCCCATTCGAC
CACCAAGCGAAACATCGCATCGAGCGAGCACGTACTCGGATGGAAGCCGGTCTTGTCGATCAGGATGATC
TGGACGAAGAGCATCAGGGGCTCGCGCCAGCCGAACTGTTCGCCAGGCTCAAGGCGCGCATGCCCGACGG
CGAGGATCTCGTCGTGACCCATGGCGATGCCTGCTTGCCGAATATCATGGTGGAAAATGGCCGCTTTTCT
GGATTCATCGACTGTGGCCGGCTGGGTGTGGCGGACCGCTATCAGGACATAGCGTTGGCTACCCGTGATA
TTGCTGAAGAGCTTGGCGGCGAATGGGCTGACCGCTTCCTCGTGCTTTACGGTATCGCCGCTCCCGATTC
GCAGCGCATCGCCTTCTATCGCCTTCTTGACGAGTTCTTCTGAGCGGGACTCTGGGGTTCGAAATGACCG
ACCAAGCGACGCCCAACCTGCCATCACGAGATTTCGATTCCACCGCCGCCTTCTATGAAAGGTTGGGCTT
CGGAATCGTTTTCCGGGACGCCGGCTGGATGATCCTCCAGCGCGGGGATCTCATGCTGGAGTTCTTCGCC
CACCCCAACTTGTTTATTGCAGCTTATAATGGTTACAAATAAAGCAATAGCATCACAAATTTCACAAATA
AAGCATTTTTTTCACTGCATTCTAGTTGTGGTTTGTCCAAACTCATCAATGTATCTTATCATGTCTGTAT
ACCGTCGACCTCTAGCTAGAGCTTGGCGTAATCATGGTCATAGCTGTTTCCTGTGTGAAATTGTTATCCG
CTCACAATTCCACACAACATACGAGCCGGAAGCATAAAGTGTAAAGCCTGGGGTGCCTAATGAGTGAGCT
AACTCACATTAATTGCGTTGCGCTCACTGCCCGCTTTCCAGTCGGGAAACCTGTCGTGCCAGCTGCATTA
ATGAATCGGCCAACGCGCGGGGAGAGGCGGTTTGCGTATTGGGCGCTCTTCCGCTTCCTCGCTCACTGAC
TCGCTGCGCTCGGTCGTTCGGCTGCGGCGAGCGGTATCAGCTCACTCAAAGGCGGTAATACGGTTATCCA
CAGAATCAGGGGATAACGCAGGAAAGAACATGTGAGCAAAAGGCCAGCAAAAGGCCAGGAACCGTAAAAA
GGCCGCGTTGCTGGCGTTTTTCCATAGGCTCCGCCCCCCTGACGAGCATCACAAAAATCGACGCTCAAGT
CAGAGGTGGCGAAACCCGACAGGACTATAAAGATACCAGGCGTTTCCCCCTGGAAGCTCCCTCGTGCGCT
CTCCTGTTCCGACCCTGCCGCTTACCGGATACCTGTCCGCCTTTCTCCCTTCGGGAAGCGTGGCGCTTTC
TCATAGCTCACGCTGTAGGTATCTCAGTTCGGTGTAGGTCGTTCGCTCCAAGCTGGGCTGTGTGCACGAA
CCCCCCGTTCAGCCCGACCGCTGCGCCTTATCCGGTAACTATCGTCTTGAGTCCAACCCGGTAAGACACG
ACTTATCGCCACTGGCAGCAGCCACTGGTAACAGGATTAGCAGAGCGAGGTATGTAGGCGGTGCTACAGA
GTTCTTGAAGTGGTGGCCTAACTACGGCTACACTAGAAGAACAGTATTTGGTATCTGCGCTCTGCTGAAG
CCAGTTACCTTCGGAAAAAGAGTTGGTAGCTCTTGATCCGGCAAACAAACCACCGCTGGTAGCGGTGGTT
TTTTTGTTTGCAAGCAGCAGATTACGCGCAGAAAAAAAGGATCTCAAGAAGATCCTTTGATCTTTTCTAC
GGGGTCTGACGCTCAGTGGAACGAAAACTCACGTTAAGGGATTTTGGTCATGAGATTATCAAAAAGGATC
TTCACCTAGATCCTTTTAAATTAAAAATGAAGTTTTAAATCAATCTAAAGTATATATGAGTAAACTTGGT
CTGACAGTTACCAATGCTTAATCAGTGAGGCACCTATCTCAGCGATCTGTCTATTTCGTTCATCCATAGT
TGCCTGACTCCCCGTCGTGTAGATAACTACGATACGGGAGGGCTTACCATCTGGCCCCAGTGCTGCAATG
ATACCGCGAGACCCACGCTCACCGGCTCCAGATTTATCAGCAATAAACCAGCCAGCCGGAAGGGCCGAGC
GCAGAAGTGGTCCTGCAACTTTATCCGCCTCCATCCAGTCTATTAATTGTTGCCGGGAAGCTAGAGTAAG
TAGTTCGCCAGTTAATAGTTTGCGCAACGTTGTTGCCATTGCTACAGGCATCGTGGTGTCACGCTCGTCG
TTTGGTATGGCTTCATTCAGCTCCGGTTCCCAACGATCAAGGCGAGTTACATGATCCCCCATGTTGTGCA
AAAAAGCGGTTAGCTCCTTCGGTCCTCCGATCGTTGTCAGAAGTAAGTTGGCCGCAGTGTTATCACTCAT
GGTTATGGCAGCACTGCATAATTCTCTTACTGTCATGCCATCCGTAAGATGCTTTTCTGTGACTGGTGAG
TACTCAACCAAGTCATTCTGAGAATAGTGTATGCGGCGACCGAGTTGCTCTTGCCCGGCGTCAATACGGG
ATAATACCGCGCCACATAGCAGAACTTTAAAAGTGCTCATCATTGGAAAACGTTCTTCGGGGCGAAAACT
CTCAAGGATCTTACCGCTGTTGAGATCCAGTTCGATGTAACCCACTCGTGCACCCAACTGATCTTCAGCA
TCTTTTACTTTCACCAGCGTTTCTGGGTGAGCAAAAACAGGAAGGCAAAATGCCGCAAAAAAGGGAATAA
GGGCGACACGGAAATGTTGAATACTCATACTCTTCCTTTTTCAATATTATTGAAGCATTTATCAGGGTTA
TTGTCTCATGAGCGGATACATATTTGAATGTATTTAGAAAAATAAACAAATAGGGGTTCCGCGCACATTT
CCCCGAAAAGTGCCACCTGACGTCGACGGATCGGGAGATCTCCCGATCCCCTATGGTGCACTCTCAGTAC
AATCTGCTCTGATGCCGCATAGTTAAGCCAGTATCTGCTCCCTGCTTGTGTGTTGGAGGTCGCTGAGTAG
TGCGCGAGCAAAATTTAAGCTACAACAAGGCAAGGCTTGACCGACAATTGCATGAAGAATCTGCTTAGGG
TTAGGCGTTTTGCGCTGCTTCGCGATGTACGGGCCAGATATACGCGTT
